>Addgene plasmid #91067 | pMOD_B2301 | addgene full sequence | sequence record 181873 | Addgene NGS Result
GCCTTGACGGCAAAATCCCTTAACGTGAGTTTTCGTTCCACTGAGCGTCAGACCCCGTAGAAAAGATCAA
AGGATCTTCTTGAGATCCTTTTTTTCTGCGCGTAATCTGCTGCTTGCAAACAAAAAAACCACCGCTACCA
GCGGTGGTTTGTTTGCCGGATCAAGAGCTACTAACTCTTTTTCCGAAGGTAACTGGCTTCAGCAGAGCGC
AGATACCAAATACTGTTCTTCTAGTGTAGCCGTAGTTAGGCCACCACTTCAAGAACTCTGTAGCACCGCC
TACATACCTCGCTCTGCTAATCCTGTTACCAGTGGCTGCTGCCAGTGGCGATAAGTCGTGTCTTACCGGG
TTGGACTCAAGACGATAGTTACCGGATAAGGCGCAGCGGTCGGGCTGAACGGGGGGTTCGTGCTCACAGC
CCAGCTTGGAGCGAACGACCTACACCGAACTGAGATACCTACAGCGTGAGCTATGAGAAAGCGCCACGCT
TCCCGAAGGGAGAAAGGCGGACAGGTATCCGGTAAGCGGCAGGGTCGGAACAGGAGAGCGCACGAGGGAG
CTTCCAGGGGGAAACGCCTGGTATCTTTATAGTCCTGTCGGGTTTCGCCACCTCTGACTTGAGCGTCGAT
TTTTGTGATGCTCGTCAGGGGGGCGGAGCCTATGGAAAAACGCCAGCAACGCGGCCTTTTTACGGTTCCT
GGCCTTTTGCTGGCCTTTTGCTCACATGTTCTTTCCTGCGTTATCCCCTGATTCTGTGGATAACCGTATT
ACCGCCTTTGAGTGAGCTGATACCGCTCGCCGCAGCCGAACGACCGAGCGCAGCGAGTCAGTGAGCGAGG
AAGCGGGAGAGCGCCCACCTGCCAGGGGACGGCGCGCCGAAGAGCATGGAGTCAAAGATTCAAATAGAGG
ACCTAACAGAACTCGCCGTAAAGACTGGCGAACAGTTCATACAGAGTCTCTTACGACTCAATGACAAGAA
GAAAATCTTCGTCAACATGGTGGAGCACGACACACTTGTCTACTCCAAAAATATCAAAGATACAGTCTCA
GAAGACCAAAGGGCAATTGAGACTTTTCAACAAAGGGTAATATCCGGAAACCTCCTCGGATTCCATTGCC
CAGCTATCTGTCACTTTATTGTGAAGATAGTGGAAAAGGAAGGTGGCTCCTACAAATGCCATCATTGCGA
TAAAGGAAAGGCCATCGTTGAAGATGCCTCTGCCGACAGTGGTCCCAAAGATGGACCCCCACCCACGAGG
AGCATCGTGGAAAAAGAAGACGTTCCAACCACGTCTTCAAAGCAAGTGGATTGATGTGATATCTCCACTG
ACGTAAGGGATGACGCACAATCCCACTATCCTTCGCAAGACCCTTCCTCTATATAAGGAAGTTCATTTCA
TTTGGAGAGAACACGGGGGACTCCTGCAGGAACAAAGCACCAGTGGTCTAGTGGTAGAATAGTACCCTGC
CACGGTACAGACCCGGGTTCGATTCCCGGCTGGTGCAGTTTTAGAGCTAGAAATAGCAAGTTAAAATAAG
GCTAGTCCGTTATCAACTTGAAAAAGTGGCACCGAGTCGGTGCAACAAAGCACCAGTGGTCTAGTGGTAG
AATAGTACCCTGCCACGGTACAGACCCGGGTTCGATTCCCGGCTGGTGCAAAGCCAGATAACAGTATGCG
TATTTGCGCGCTGATTTTTGCGGTATAAGAATATATACTGATATGTATACCCGAAGTATGTCAAAAGGAG
GTATGCTATGAAGCAGCGTATTACAGTGACAGTTGACAGCGACAGCTATCAGTTGCTCAAGGCATATATG
ATGTCAATATCTCCGGTCTGGTAAGCACAACCATGCAGAATGAAGCCCGTCGTCTGCGTGCCGAACGCTG
GAAAGCGGAAAATCAGGAAGGGATGGCTGAGGTCGCCCGGTTTATTGAAATGAACGGCTCTTTTGCTGAC
GAGAACAGGGGCTGGTGAAATGCAGTTTAAGGTTTACACCTATAAAAGAGAGAGCCGTTATCGTCTGTTT
GTGGATGTACAGAGTGATATTATTGACACGCCCGGGCGACGGATGGTGATCCCCCTGGCCAGTGCACGTC
TGCTGTCAGATAAAGTCTCCCGTGAACTTTACCCGGTGGTGCATATCGGGGATGAAAGCTGGCGCATGAT
GACCACCGATATGGCCAGTGTGCCGGTTTCCGTTATCGGGGAAGAAGTGGCTGATCTCAGCCACCGCGAA
AATGACATCAAAAACGCCATTAACCTGATGTTCTGGGGAATATAAGCTCTTCAGTCGATCGACAAGCTCG
AGTTTCTCCATAATAATGTGTGAGTAGTTCCCAGATAAGGGAATTAGGGTTCCTATAGGGTTTCGCTCAT
GTGTTGAGCATATAAGAAACCCTTAGTATGTATTTGTATTTGTAAAATACTTCTATCAATAAAATTTCTA
ATTCCTAAAACCAAAATCCAGTACTAAAATCCAGATCCCCCGAATTAGAGCTCTACCGGTGACGCAGGTG
ATGAAAAGCCTTAGGGTCAGGTGGCACTTTTCGGGGAAATGTGCGATGAACCCCTATTTGTTTATTTTTC
TAAATACATTCAAATATGTATCCGCTAATGAGACAATAACCCTGATAAATGCTTCAATTATATTGAAAAA
GGAAGAGTATGAGTATCCAACATTTCCGTGTCGCCCTTATTCCCTTTTTTGCGGCCTTCTGCCTTCCTGT
TTTTGCTCACCCAGAAACGCTGGTGAAAGTAAAAGATGCTGAAGATCAGTTGGGTGCCCGAGTGGGTTAC
ATTGAACTGGATCTCAACAGCGGCAAAATCTTAGAGAGTTTTCGCCCCGAAGAACGCTTCCCAATGATGA
GCACTTTCAAAGTTCTGCTATGTGGCGCGGTGTTATCCCGTATTGATGCTGGGCAAGAGCAACTCGGTCG
CCGCATACACTATTCTCAGAATGACTTGGTTGAGTATTCACCAGTCACAGAAAAGCATCTTACGGATGGC
ATGACAGTAAGAGAATTATGTAGTGCTGCCATAACCATGAGTGATAACACTGCGGCCAACTTACTTCTGA
CAACGATTGGAGGACCGAAGGAGCTAACCGCTTTTTTGCACAACATGGGGGATCATGTAACTCGCCTTGA
TCGTTGGGAACCGGAGCTGAATGAAGCCATACCAAACGACGAGCGTGACACCACGATGCCTGTAGCAATG
GCAACAACTCTCCGCAAACTATTAACTGGCGAACTACTTACTCTTGCTTCACGCCAGCAACTCATTGACT
GGATGGAGGCGGACAAAGTTGCAGGACCACTTCTGCGCTCGGCACTTCCGGCTGGCTGGTTTATTGCTGA
TAAATCTGGAGCCGGTGAGCGTGGCTCTCGCGGTATCATTGCAGCACTGGGGCCAGATGGTAAGCCCTCC
CGTATCGTAGTTATCTACACGACGGGGAGTCAGGCAACTATGGATGAACGAAATAGACAGATCGCTGAGA
TAGGTGCCTCACTGATTAAGCATTGGTAACTGTCAGACGAAGGGAAATAAATAGTAGCCCGCCTGATGTG
CGGGCTTTTTTTTGGTGGTGGTTACCAGTGTCGCTTAGCTACCGTAGGTCCTCTTAGGCGGTCCGATTAG
CGACATAGTCATCAAT
Features (pLannotate 1.2.2; 11 found; start..end, strand, type, name):
     80..668     +  rep_origin     ori: high-copy-number ColE1/pMB1/pBR322/pUC origin of replication
   1068..1409    +  promoter       CaMV 35S promoter: strong constitutive promoter from cauliflower mosaic virus
   1436..1506    +  ncRNA          tRNA: Accession: RF00005 - tRNA
   1508..1583    +  misc_RNA       gRNA scaffold: guide RNA scaffold for the Streptococcus pyogenes CRISPR/Cas9 system
   1589..1659    +  ncRNA          tRNA: Accession: RF00005 - tRNA
   1660..1726    +  intron         PDK intron (fragment): pdk; modified pyruvate orthophosphate dikinase intron from Flaveria trinervia 3.0
   1817..1975    +  CDS            ccdA (fragment): CCDA_ECO57 - Also known as H, letA. Experimental evidence at protein level: Swiss-Prot protein existence level 1. Antitoxin component of a type II toxin-antitoxin (TA) system which inhibits the post-segregational killing (PSK) of plasmid-free cells, also referred to as a plasmid addiction system. Binds to and blocks the activity of CcdB; will also remove bound CcdB protein from the CcdB-GyrA complex by forming a CcdA-CcdB complex, a process termed rejuvenation. Functions as a transcriptional corepressor for the ccdAB operon, repression also requires CcdB (By similarity). From Escherichia coli
   1980..2282    +  CDS            ccdB: CCDB_ECOLI - Also known as G, letB, letD. Experimental evidence at protein level: Swiss-Prot protein existence level 1. Toxic component of a type II toxin-antitoxin (TA) system, functioning in plasmid maintainence. Responsible for the post- segregational killing (PSK) of plasmid-free cells, also referred to as a plasmid addiction system. Half-life of over 2 hours. Cell killing by CcdB is accompanied by filamentation, defects in chromosome and plasmid segregation, defects in cell division, formation of anucleate cells, decreased DNA synthesis and plasmid loss. Interferes with the activity of DN
   2313..2487    +  polyA_signal   CaMV poly(A) signal: cauliflower mosaic virus polyadenylation signal
   2568..2668    +  promoter       AmpR promoter: bla
   2669..3529    +  CDS            AmpR: β-lactamase; bla; confers resistance to ampicillin, carbenicillin, and related antibiotics
