[The description below was written by a language model from this plasmid's Addgene catalogue record and pLannotate feature annotations shown in this document.]
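Description:
pMOD_B2301 is a 3,656 nt "Module B" plasmid from a modular plant genome-engineering toolkit. It is built on the pMOD_B2000 backbone and classed as a CRISPR vector. It replicates in E. coli from a high-copy ColE1/pUC-type origin and is selected with ampicillin through a bla (AmpR) cassette driven by its own promoter. Because it carries an intact ccdB toxin gene, the empty vector must be maintained in a ccdB-tolerant strain.

The payload is a synthetic expression unit bounded by the strong constitutive cauliflower mosaic virus 35S promoter and the CaMV 35S polyadenylation signal. Downstream of the promoter the annotation shows a tRNA, a Streptococcus pyogenes Cas9 gRNA scaffold and a second tRNA. These are followed by a short fragment annotated as PDK intron, a partial ccdA and the full ccdB coding sequence. According to the record, the ccdB region is a SapI-flanked cassette that is replaced when multiple gRNA spacers are cloned in. Cells that keep the uncut parental plasmid are killed by CcdB in standard cloning strains, which gives negative selection for successful assemblies. The tRNA elements reflect the polycistronic tRNA–gRNA strategy, in which a single Pol II transcript from the 35S promoter carries several guides separated by tRNAs. Endogenous tRNA-processing enzymes then cut this transcript to release the individual gRNAs.

The plasmid serves as an intermediate for building multiplexed guide RNA arrays for Cas9 editing in plants. The "Module B" designation suggests later combination with other modules into a final vector, but the record does not detail that step. No Cas9 gene or plant selectable marker is annotated on this plasmid.
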