Addgene plasmid #91067: pMOD_B2301
Purpose: Module B, Promoter: 35S, Gene: SapI ccdb cassette for cloning multiple gRNA spacers with tRNA spacers , Terminator: 35S
Depositing lab: Daniel Voytas. Depositing organization: University of Minnesota. Publication: A multi-purpose toolkit to enable advanced genome engineering in plants. Cermak T, Curtin SJ, Gil-Humanes J, Cegan R, Kono TJY, Konecna E, Belanto JJ, Starker CG, Mathre JW, Greenstein RL, Voytas DF. Plant Cell. 2017 May 18. pii: tpc.00922.2016. doi: 10.1105/tpc.16.00922. PubMed 28522548.
Backbone
  Vector backbone: pMOD_B2000
  Vector type: CRISPR
Growth in bacteria
  Bacterial resistance: Ampicillin, 100 μg/mL
  Growth temperature: 37°C
  Growth strain: ccdB Survival
  Copy number: High Copy
Gene/Insert
  Gene/Insert name: SapI ccdb cassette for cloning multiple gRNA spacers with tRNA spacers
  Species: Synthetic
  Promoter: 35S
  Cloning method: Gibson Cloning
  Sequencing primers: 5′ unknown
Terms and licenses: Academic/Nonprofit Terms; Industry Terms: Not Available to Industry
How to cite: pMOD_B2301 was a gift from Daniel Voytas (Addgene plasmid # 91067 ; http://n2t.net/addgene:91067 ; RRID:Addgene_91067)
